>Addgene plasmid #156646 | pD649-HAsp-CXADR-Fc(DAPA)-AviTag-6xHis | addgene full sequence | sequence record 424401 | Addgene NGS Result
GGCATTGATTATTGACTAGTTATTAATAGTAATCAATTACGGGGTCATTAGTTCATAGCCCATATATGGA
GTTCCGCGTTACATAACTTACGGTAAATGGCCCGCCTGGCTGACCGCCCAACGACCCCCGCCCATTGACG
TCAATAATGACGTATGTTCCCATAGTAACGCCAATAGGGACTTTCCATTGACGTCAATGGGTGGAGTATT
TACGGTAAACTGCCCACTTGGCAGTACATCAAGTGTATCATATGCCAAGTACGCCCCCTATTGACGTCAA
TGACGGTAAATGGCCCGCCTGGCATTATGCCCAGTACATGACCTTATGGGACTTTCCTACTTGGCAGTAC
ATCTACGTATTAGTCATCGCTATTACCATGGTGATGCGGTTTTGGCAGTACATCAATGGGCGTGGATAGC
GGTTTGACTCACGGGGATTTCCAAGTCTCCACCCCATTGACGTCAATGGGAGTTTGTTTTGGCACCAAAA
TCAACGGGACTTTCCAAAATGTCGTAACAACTCCGCCCCATTGACGCAAATGGGCGGTAGGCGTGTACGG
TGGGAGGTCTATATAAGCAGAGCTCGTTTAGTGAACCGTCAGATCGCCTGGAGACGCCATCCACGCTGTT
TTGACCTCCATAGAAGACACCGGGACCGATCCAGCCTCCGCGGCCGGGAACGGTGCATTGGAACGCGGAT
TCCCCGTGCCAAGAGTGACGTAAGTACCGCCTATAGAGTCTATAGGCCCACCCCCTTGGCTTCGTTAGAA
CGCGGCTACAATTAATACATAACCTTATGTATCATACACATACGATTTAGGTGACACTATAGAATAACAT
CCACTTTGCCTTTCTCTCCACAGGTGTCCACTCCCAGGTCCAACTGCACCTCGGTTCTATCGAAAACGCG
CCTGCTAGCGCCACCATGAAGACCATCATTGCCCTGAGCTACATCTTCTGCCTGGTGTTCGCTGCGGCCG
CCTTGAGCATCACCACACCTGAGGAAATGATCGAGAAGGCCAAGGGCGAGACAGCCTACCTGCCTTGCAA
GTTCACACTGAGCCCTGAGGATCAGGGCCCTCTGGATATCGAGTGGCTGATCTCCCCTGCCGACAACCAG
AAAGTGGACCAAGTGATCATCCTGTACAGCGGCGACAAGATCTACGACGACTACTACCCCGACCTGAAGG
GCAGAGTGCACTTCACCAGCAACGATCTGAAGTCCGGCGACGCCAGCATCAACGTGACAAACCTGCAGCT
GAGCGACATCGGCACCTACCAGTGCAAAGTGAAGAAAGCCCCTGGCGTGGCCAACAAGAAAATCCACCTG
GTGGTGCTGGTCAAGCCTAGCGGCGCCAGATGTTATGTGGACGGCTCTGAAGAGATCGGCAGCGACTTCA
AGATCAAGTGCGAGCCCAAAGAGGGCAGCCTGCCTCTGCAGTATGAGTGGCAGAAGCTGTCCGACAGCCA
GAAGATGCCTACAAGCTGGCTGGCCGAGATGACCAGCAGCGTGATCAGCGTGAAGAACGCCAGCAGCGAG
TACTCTGGCACATACAGCTGCACCGTGCGGAACAGAGTGGGCTCTGATCAGTGCCTGCTGAGACTGAATG
TGGTGCCTCCTAGCAACAAGGCCGGTGGCGCGCCGGGCGGCGACAAGACCCACACCTGCCCCCCCTGCCC
AGCTCCAGAACTGCTGGGAGGGCCTTCCGTGTTCCTGTTCCCCCCCAAGCCCAAGGACACCCTGATGATC
AGCAGGACCCCCGAGGTGACCTGCGTGGTGGTGGCCGTGTCCCACGAGGACCCAGAGGTGAAGTTCAACT
GGTACGTGGACGGCGTGGAGGTGCACAACGCCAAGACCAAGCCCAGAGAGGAGCAGTACAACAGCACCTA
CAGGGTGGTGTCCGTGCTGACCGTGCTGCACCAGGACTGGCTGAACGGCAAAGAATACAAGTGCAAAGTC
TCCAACAAGGCCCTGGCTGCCCCAATCGAAAAGACAATCAGCAAGGCCAAGGGCCAGCCACGGGAGCCCC
AGGTGTACACCCTGCCCCCCAGCCGGGAGGAGATGACCAAGAACCAGGTGTCCCTGACCTGTCTGGTGAA
GGGCTTCTACCCCAGCGATATCGCCGTGGAGTGGGAGAGCAACGGCCAGCCCGAGAACAACTACAAGACC
ACCCCCCCAGTGCTGGACAGCGACGGCAGCTTCTTCCTGTACAGCAAGCTGACCGTGGACAAGTCCAGGT
GGCAGCAGGGCAACGTGTTCAGCTGCAGCGTGATGCACGAGGCCCTGCACAACCACTACACCCAGAAGTC
CCTGAGCCTGAGCCCCGGCGGCAGCGGTCTTAATGATATTTTCGAGGCTCAGAAGATTGAGTGGCATGAA
CACCACCACCATCACCACTAAGGCCGGCCTGTAGTCACTGGCACAACGCGTTACCCGGTAAGCCAATCGG
GTATACACGGTCGTCATACTGCAGACAGGGTTCTTCTACTTTGCAAGATAGTCTTGAGTAGTAAAATAAA
TAGATAGAGAAAATCAGCCTCGACTGTGCCTTCTAGTTGCCAGCCATCTGTTGTTTGCCCCTCCCCCGTG
CCTTCCTTGACCCTGGAAGGTGCCACTCCCACTGTCCTTTCCTAATAAAATGAGGAAATTGCATCACAAC
ACTCAACCCTATCTCGGTCTATTCTTTTGATTTATAAGGGATTTTGCCGATTTCGGCCTATTGGTTAAAA
AATGAGCTGATTTAACAAAAATTTAACGCGAATTAATTCTGTGGAATGTGTGTCAGTTAGGGTGTGGAAA
GTCCCCAGGCTCCCCAGCAGGCAGAAGTATGCAAAGCATGCATCTCAATTAGTCAGCAACCAGGTGTGGA
AAGTCCCCAGGCTCCCCAGCAGGCAGAAGTATGCAAAGCATGCATCTCAATTAGTCAGCAACCATAGTCC
CGCCCCTAACTCCGCCCATCCCGCCCCTAACTCCGCCCAGTTCCGCCCATTCTCCGCCCCATGGCTGACT
AATTTTTTTTATTTATGCAGAGGCCGAGGCCGCCTCTGCCTCTGAGCTATTCCAGAAGTAGTGAGGAGGC
TTTTTTGGAGGCCTAGGCTTTTGCAAAAAGCTCCCGGGAGCTTGTATATCCATTTTCGGATCTGATCAGC
ACGTGTTGACAATTAATCATCGGCATAGTATATCGGCATAGTATAATACGACAAGGTGAGGAACTAAACC
ATGACCGAGTACAAGCCCACGGTGCGCCTCGCCACCCGCGACGACGTCCCCAGGGCCGTACGCACCCTCG
CCGCCGCGTTCGCCGACTACCCCGCCACGCGCCACACCGTCGATCCGGACCGCCACATCGAGCGGGTCAC
CGAGCTGCAAGAACTCTTCCTCACGCGCGTCGGGCTCGACATCGGCAAGGTGTGGGTCGCGGACGACGGC
GCCGCGGTGGCGGTCTGGACCACGCCGGAGAGCGTCGAAGCGGGGGCGGTGTTCGCCGAGATCGGCCCGC
GCATGGCCGAGTTGAGCGGTTCCCGGCTGGCCGCGCAGCAACAGATGGAAGGCCTCCTGGCGCCGCACCG
GCCCAAGGAGCCCGCGTGGTTCCTGGCCACCGTCGGCGTCTCGCCCGACCACCAGGGCAAGGGTCTGGGC
AGCGCCGTCGTGCTCCCCGGAGTGGAGGCGGCCGAGCGCGCCGGGGTGCCCGCCTTCCTGGAGACATCCG
CGCCCCGCAACCTCCCCTTCTACGAGCGGCTCGGCTTCACCGTCACCGCCGACGTCGAGGTGCCCGAAGG
ACCGCGCACCTGGTGCATGACCCGCAAGCCCGGTGCCTGACACGTGCTACGAGATTTCGATTCCACCGCC
GCCTTCTATGAAAGGTTGGGCTTCGGAATCGTTTTCCGGGACGCCGGCTGGATGATCCTCCAGCGCGGGG
ATCTCATGCTGGAGTTCTTCGCCCACCCCAACTTGTTTATTGCAGCTTATAATGGTTACAAATAAAGCAA
TAGCATCACAAATTTCACAAATAAAGCATTTTTTTCACTGCATTCTAGTTGTGGTTTGTCCAAACTCATC
AATGTATCTTATCATGTCTGTATACCGTCGACCTCTAGCTAGAGCTTGGCGTAATCATGGTCATTACCAA
TGCTTAATCAGTGAGGCACCTATCTCAGCGATCTGTCTATTTCGTTCATCCATAGTTGCCTGACTCCCCG
TCGTGTAGATAACTACGATACGGGAGGGCTTACCATCTGGCCCCAGCGCTGCGATGATACCGCGAGAACC
ACGCTCACCGGCTCCGGATTTATCAGCAATAAACCAGCCAGCCGGAAGGGCCGAGCGCAGAAGTGGTCCT
GCAACTTTATCCGCCTCCATCCAGTCTATTAATTGTTGCCGGGAAGCTAGAGTAAGTAGTTCGCCAGTTA
ATAGTTTGCGCAACGTTGTTGCCATCGCTACAGGCATCGTGGTGTCACGCTCGTCGTTTGGTATGGCTTC
ATTCAGCTCCGGTTCCCAACGATCAAGGCGAGTTACATGATCCCCCATGTTGTGCAAAAAAGCGGTTAGC
TCCTTCGGTCCTCCGATCGTTGTCAGAAGTAAGTTGGCCGCAGTGTTATCACTCATGGTTATGGCAGCAC
TGCATAATTCTCTTACTGTCATGCCATCCGTAAGATGCTTTTCTGTGACTGGTGAGTACTCAACCAAGTC
ATTCTGAGAATAGTGTATGCGGCGACCGAGTTGCTCTTGCCCGGCGTCAATACGGGATAATACCGCGCCA
CATAGCAGAACTTTAAAAGTGCTCATCATTGGAAAACGTTCTTCGGGGCGAAAACTCTCAAGGATCTTAC
CGCTGTTGAGATCCAGTTCGATGTAACCCACTCGTGCACCCAACTGATCTTCAGCATCTTTTACTTTCAC
CAGCGTTTCTGGGTGAGCAAAAACAGGAAGGCAAAATGCCGCAAAAAAGGGAATAAGGGCGACACGGAAA
TGTTGAATACTCATATTCTTCCTTTTTCAATATTATTGAAGCATTTATCAGGGTTATTGTCTCATGAGCG
GATACATATTTGAATGTATTTAGAAAAATAAACAAATAGGGGTCAGTGTTACAACCAATTAACCAATTCT
GAACATTATCGCGAGCCCATTTATACCTGAATATGGCTCATAACACCCCTTGCTCATGACCAAAATCCCT
TAACGTGAGTTACGCGCGCGTCGTTCCACTGAGCGTCAGACCCCGTAGAAAAGATCAAAGGATCTTCTTG
AGATCCTTTTTTTCTGCGCGTAATCTGCTGCTTGCAAACAAAAAAACCACCGCTACCAGCGGTGGTTTGT
TTGCCGGATCAAGAGCTACCAACTCTTTTTCCGAAGGTAACTGGCTTCAGCAGAGCGCAGATACCAAATA
CTGTTCTTCTAGTGTAGCCGTAGTTAGCCCACCACTTCAAGAACTCTGTAGCACCGCCTACATACCTCGC
TCTGCTAATCCTGTTACCAGTGGCTGCTGCCAGTGGCGATAAGTCGTGTCTTACCGGGTTGGACTCAAGA
CGATAGTTACCGGATAAGGCGCAGCGGTCGGGCTGAACGGGGGGTTCGTGCACACAGCCCAGCTTGGAGC
GAACGACCTACACCGAACTGAGATACCTACAGCGTGAGCTATGAGAAAGCGCCACGCTTCCCGAAGGGAG
AAAGGCGGACAGGTATCCGGTAAGCGGCAGGGTCGGAACAGGAGAGCGCACGAGGGAGCTTCCAGGGGGA
AACGCCTGGTATCTTTATAGTCCTGTCGGGTTTCGCCACCTCTGACTTGAGCGTCGATTTTTGTGATGCT
CGTCAGGGGGGCGGAGCCTATGGAAAAACGCCAGCAACGCGGCCTTTTTACGGTTCCTGGCCTTTTGCTG
GCCTTTTGCTCACATGTTCTTTCCTGCGTTATCCCCTGATTCTGTGGATAACCGTATTACCGCCTTTGAG
TGAGCTGATACCGCTCGCCGCAGCCGAACGACCGAGCGCAGCGAGTCAGTGAGCGAGGAAGCGGAAGGCG
AGAGTAGGGAACTGCCAGGCATCAAACTAAGCAGAAGGCCCCTGACGGATGGCCTTTTTGCGTTTCTACA
AACTCTTTCTGTGTTGTAAAACGACGGCCAGTCTTAAGCTCGGGCCCCCTGGGCGGTTCTGATAACGAGT
AATCGTTAATCCGCAAATAACGTAAAAACCCGCTTCGGCGGGTTTTTTTATGGGGGGAGTTTAGGGAAAG
AGCATTTGTCAGAATATTTAAGGGCGCCTGTCACTTTGCTTGATATATGAGAATTATTTAACCTTATAAA
TGAGAAAAAAGCAACGCACTTTAAATAAGATACGTTGCTTTTTCGATTGATGAACACCTATAATTAAACT
ATTCATCTATTATTTATGATTTTTTGTATATACAATATTTCTAGTTTGTTAAAGAGAATTAAGAAAATAA
ATCTCGAAAATAATAAAGGGAAAATCAGTTTTTGATATCAAAATTATACATGTCAACGATAATACAAAAT
ATAATACAAACTATAAGATGTTATCAGTATTTATTATCATTTAGAATAAATTTTGTGTCGCCCTTAATTG
TGAGCGGATAACAATTACGAGCTTCATGCACAGTGGCGTTGACTCAATATTGGCCATTAGCCATATTATT
CATTGGTTATATAGCATAAATCAATATTGGCTATTGGCCATTGCATACGTTGTATCTATATCATAATATG
TACATTTATATTGGCTCATGTCCAATATGACCGCCATGTT
Features (pLannotate 1.2.2; 20 found; start..end, strand, type, name):
     77..380     +  enhancer       CMV enhancer: human cytomegalovirus immediate early enhancer
    381..584     +  promoter       CMV promoter: human cytomegalovirus (CMV) immediate early promoter
    720..763     +  intron         CMV intron (fragment): modified intron A from human cytomegalovirus
    815..833     +  promoter       SP6 promoter: promoter for bacteriophage SP6 RNA polymerase
    837..874     +  CDS            IgH signal sequence (fragment): signal sequence from the mouse immunoglobulin heavy chain variable region
   1505..2329    +  CDS            IGHG1 (fragment): IGHG1_HUMAN - Experimental evidence at protein level: Swiss-Prot protein existence level 1. Constant region of immunoglobulin heavy chains. Immunoglobulins, also known as antibodies, are membrane-bound or secreted glycoproteins produced by B lymphocytes. In the recognition phase of humoral immunity, the membrane-bound immunoglobulins serve as receptors which, upon binding of a specific antigen, trigger the clonal expansion and differentiation of B lymphocytes into immunoglobulins- secreting plasma cells. Secreted immunoglobulins mediate the effector phase of humoral immunity, which results in
   2544..2655    +  polyA_signal   bGH poly(A) signal: bovine growth hormone polyadenylation signal
   2656..2764    +  rep_origin     f1 ori (fragment): f1 bacteriophage origin of replication; arrow indicates direction of (+) strand synthesis
   2778..3107    +  promoter       SV40 promoter: SV40 enhancer and early promoter
   3155..3202    +  promoter       EM7 promoter: synthetic bacterial promoter&nbsp
   3221..3820    +  CDS            PuroR (fragment): puromycin N-acetyltransferase; pac from Streptomyces; confers resistance to puromycin
   3830..3955    +  CDS            ble (fragment): BLE_KLEPN - Experimental evidence at protein level: Swiss-Prot protein existence level 1. Binding protein with a strong affinity to the bleomycin family of antibiotics. Binds to CL990; an antimitotic-antibiotic compound. From Klebsiella pneumoniae.
   3950..4071    +  polyA_signal   SV40 poly(A) signal: SV40 polyadenylation signal
   4124..4984    -  CDS            AmpR: β-lactamase; bla; confers resistance to ampicillin, carbenicillin, and related antibiotics
   4987..5083    -  promoter       AmpR promoter (fragment): bla
   5113..5137    -  CDS            KanR (fragment): aminoglycoside phosphotransferase; aph(3')-Ia; confers resistance to kanamycin
   5248..5836    +  rep_origin     ori: high-copy-number ColE1/pMB1/pBR322/pUC origin of replication
   6061..6078    +  terminator     rrnB T2 terminator (fragment): transcription terminator T2 from the E. coli rrnB gene
   6103..6122    -  CDS            lacZα (fragment): LacZα fragment of β-galactosidase; lacZ fragment
   6578..6594    +  protein_bind   lac operator: The lac repressor binds to the lac operator to inhibit transcription in E. coli. This inhibition can be relieved by adding lactose or isopropyl-β-D-thiogalactopyranoside (IPTG). lac repressor encoded by lacI
