[The description below was written by a language model from this plasmid's Addgene catalogue record and pLannotate feature annotations shown in this document.]
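Description:
pD649-HAsp-CXADR-Fc(DAPA)-AviTag-6xHis is a mammalian expression plasmid built on the pD649 backbone for producing a secreted, Fc-fused form of the extracellular domain of human CXADR (the coxsackievirus and adenovirus receptor, also called CAR). It is propagated in E. coli as a high-copy plasmid through a ColE1/pUC-type origin with ampicillin selection from the β-lactamase gene. The annotated sequence also contains an SV40 early promoter/EM7 promoter cassette driving a puromycin N-acetyltransferase gene followed by an SV40 poly(A) signal, which could support selection in mammalian cells, although the catalogue entry does not mention this use. Small annotated fragments of f1 ori, ble, KanR, lacZα and a lac operator appear to be backbone remnants rather than functional elements.

Expression is driven by the CMV enhancer and immediate-early promoter, followed by a fragment of CMV intron A and an SP6 promoter that can serve for in vitro transcription or as a sequencing primer site. The open reading frame begins with a secretion signal, named HAsp in the construct name; the annotation software instead matched this region to a fragment of a mouse immunoglobulin heavy chain signal sequence. The 654 bp CXADR ectodomain insert sits between retained 5′ and 3′ restriction sites and is not itself annotated in the feature table. It is fused at its C terminus to a human IgG1 Fc carrying the D265A and P329A (DAPA) mutations, generally used to reduce Fc effector binding. An AviTag for site-specific biotinylation and a 6xHis tag for purification follow, with a bGH poly(A) signal ending the unit. The plasmid belongs to a collection made for screening protein–protein interactions among human IgSF cell-surface proteins. The depositor notes that some members may carry an IS4-like transposase insertion upstream of the CMV promoter.
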