Addgene plasmid #156646: pD649-HAsp-CXADR-Fc(DAPA)-AviTag-6xHis
Purpose: Mammalian expression of cell-surface protein extracellular domain fused to Fc(DAPA)-Avi-6xHis. Protein is secreted from cells.
Depositing lab: Chris Garcia. Depositing organization: Stanford University. Publication: A Human IgSF Cell-Surface Interactome Reveals a Complex Network of Protein-Protein Interactions. Wojtowicz WM, Vielmetter J, Fernandes RA, Siepe DH, Eastman CL, Chisholm GB, Cox S, Klock H, Anderson PW, Rue SM, Miller JJ, Glaser SM, Bragstad ML, Vance J, Lam AW, Lesley SA, Zinn K, Garcia KC. Cell. 2020 Aug 20;182(4):1027-1043.e17. doi: 10.1016/j.cell.2020.07.025. PubMed 32822567.
Backbone
  Vector backbone: pD649
  Backbone size w/o insert (bp): 6106
  Vector type: Mammalian Expression
Growth in bacteria
  Bacterial resistance: Ampicillin, 100 μg/mL
  Growth temperature: 37°C
  Growth strain: DH5alpha
  Copy number: High Copy
Gene/Insert
  Gene/Insert name: CXADR (alt name: CXAR)
  Species: H. sapiens (human)
  Insert size (bp): 654
  Mutation: Fc region of human IgG contains D265A and P329A mutations (DAPA)
  Entrez Gene: CXADR (a.k.a. CAR, CAR4/6, HCAR)
  Promoter: CMV/SP6
  Tag / fusion protein: Fc(DAPA)-AviTag-6xHis (C terminal on backbone)
  Cloning method: Restriction Enzyme; 5′ cloning site GCGGCCGC (not destroyed); 3′ cloning site GGCGCGCC (not destroyed)
  Sequencing primers: 5′ ATTTAGGTGACACTATAG; 3′ CACGTACCAGTTGAACTTCACC
Resource information
  A portion of this plasmid was derived from a plasmid made by: synthesis by ThermoFisher
Terms and licenses: Academic/Nonprofit Terms; Industry Terms: Not Available to Industry
Depositor comments: Some plasmids in this collection may have an IS4-like element ISVsa5 family transposase upstream of the CMV promoter.
How to cite: pD649-HAsp-CXADR-Fc(DAPA)-AviTag-6xHis was a gift from Chris Garcia (Addgene plasmid # 156646 ; http://n2t.net/addgene:156646 ; RRID:Addgene_156646)
