>Addgene plasmid #156646 | pD649-HAsp-CXADR-Fc(DAPA)-AviTag-6xHis | depositor partial sequence | sequence record 302402 | insert (extracellular domain)
TTGAGCATCACCACACCTGAGGAAATGATCGAGAAGGCCAAGGGCGAGACAGCCTACCTGCCTTGCAAGT
TCACACTGAGCCCTGAGGATCAGGGCCCTCTGGATATCGAGTGGCTGATCTCCCCTGCCGACAACCAGAA
AGTGGACCAAGTGATCATCCTGTACAGCGGCGACAAGATCTACGACGACTACTACCCCGACCTGAAGGGC
AGAGTGCACTTCACCAGCAACGATCTGAAGTCCGGCGACGCCAGCATCAACGTGACAAACCTGCAGCTGA
GCGACATCGGCACCTACCAGTGCAAAGTGAAGAAAGCCCCTGGCGTGGCCAACAAGAAAATCCACCTGGT
GGTGCTGGTCAAGCCTAGCGGCGCCAGATGTTATGTGGACGGCTCTGAAGAGATCGGCAGCGACTTCAAG
ATCAAGTGCGAGCCCAAAGAGGGCAGCCTGCCTCTGCAGTATGAGTGGCAGAAGCTGTCCGACAGCCAGA
AGATGCCTACAAGCTGGCTGGCCGAGATGACCAGCAGCGTGATCAGCGTGAAGAACGCCAGCAGCGAGTA
CTCTGGCACATACAGCTGCACCGTGCGGAACAGAGTGGGCTCTGATCAGTGCCTGCTGAGACTGAATGTG
GTGCCTCCTAGCAACAAGGCCGGT
